>Addgene plasmid #165419 | pSOUP | addgene full sequence | sequence record 331264 | Addgene NGS Result
ATTCTTGGCATAGTGGTCGCGGGTGCCGTGCTCGTGTTCGGGGGTGCGATAAACCCAGCGAACCATTTGA
GGTGATAGGTAAGATTATACCGAGGTATGAAAACGAGAATTGGACCTTTACAGAATTACTCTATGAAGCG
CCATATTTAAAAAGCTACCAAGACGAAGAGGATGAAGAGGATGAGGAGGCAGATTGCCTTGAATATATTG
ACAATACTGATAAGATAATATATCTTTTATATAGAAGATAATTCGAGCTCGGTACCCGGGGATCCTCTAG
AGTCGACCTGCAGGCATGCAAGCTTGAGTATTCTATAGTGTCACCTAAATAGCTTGGCGTAATCATGGTC
ATAGCTGTTTCCTGTGTGAAATTGTTATCCGCTCACAATTCCACACAACATACGAGCCGGAAGCATAAAG
TGTAAAGCCTGGGGTGCCTAATGAGTGAGCTAACTCACATTAATTGCGTTGCGCTCACTGCCCGCTTTCC
AGTCGGGAAACCTGTCGTGCCAGCTGCATTAATGAATCGGCCAACGCGCGGGGAGAGGCGGTTTGCGTAT
TGGGCGCTCTTCCGCTTCCTCGCTCACTGACTCGCTGCGCTCGGTCGTTCGGCTGCGGCGAGCGGTATCA
GCTCACTCAAAGGCGGTAATACGGTTATCCACAGAATCAGGGGATAACGCAGGAAAGAACATGAATTAAT
TCTCATGTTTGACAGCTTATCATCGATTAGCTTTAATGCGGTAGTTTATCACAGTTAAATTGCTAACGCA
GTCAGGCACCGTGTATGAAATCTAACAATGCGCTCATCGTCATCCTCGGCACCGTCACCCTGGATGCTGT
AGGCATAGGCTTGGTTATGCCGGTACTGCCGGGCCTCTTGCGGGATATCGTCCATTCCGACAGCATCGCC
AGTCACTATGGCGTGCTGCTAGCGCTATATGCGTTGATGCAATTTCTATGCGCACCCGTTCTCGGAGCAC
TGTCCGACCGCTTTGGCCGCCGCCCAGTCCTGCTCGCTTCGCTACTTGGAGCCACTATCGACTACGCGAT
CATGGCGACCACACCCGTCCTGTGGATTCTCTACGCCGGACGCATCGTGGCCGGCATCACCGGCGCCACA
GGTGCGGTTGCTGGCGCCTATATCGCCGACATCACCGATGGGGAAGATCGGGCTCGCCACTTCGGGCTCA
TGAGCGCTTGTTTCGGCGTGGGTATGGTGGCAGGCCCCGTGGCCGGGGGACTGTTGGGCGCCATCTCCTT
ACATGCACCATTCCTTGCGGCGGCGGTGCTCAACGGCCTCAACCTACTACTGGGCTGCTTCCTAATGCAG
GAGTCGCATAAGGGAGAGCGCCGACCCATGCCCTTGAGAGCCTTCAACCCAGTCAGCTCCTTCCGGTGGG
CGCGGGGCATGACTATCGTCGCCGCACTTATGACTGTCTTCTTTATCATGCAACTCGTAGGACAGGTGCC
GGCAGCGCTCTGGGTCATTTTCGGCGAGGACCGCTTTCGCTGGAGCGCGACGATGATCGGCCTGTCGCTT
GCGGTATTCGGAATCTTGCACGCCCTCGCTCAAGCCTTCGTCACTGGTCCCGCCACCAAACGTTTCGGCG
AGAAGCAGGCCATTATCGCCGGCATGGCGGCCGACGCGCTGGGCTACGTCTTGCTGGCGTTCGCGACGCG
AGGCTGGATGGCCTTCCCCATTATGATTCTTCTCGCTTCCGGCGGCATCGGGATGCCCGCGTTGCAGGCC
ATGCTGTCCAGGCAGGTAGATGACGACCATCAGGGACAGCTTCAAGGATCGCTCGCGGCTCTTACCAGCC
TAACTTCGATCATTGGACCGCTGATCGTCACGGCGATTTATGCCGCCTCGGCGAGCACATGGAACGGGTT
GGCATGGATTGTAGGCGCCGCCCTATACCTTGTCTGCCTCCCCGCGTTGCGTCGCGGTGCATGGAGCCGG
GCCACCTCGACCTGAATGGAAGCCGGCGGCACCTCGCTAACGGATTCACCACTCCAAGAATTGGAGCCAA
TCAATTCTTGCGGAGAACTGTGAATGCGCAAACCAACCCTTGATCGGGGAAGAACAGTATGTCGAGCTAT
TTTTTGACTTACTGGGGATCAAGCCTGATTGGGAGAAAATAAAATATTATATTTTACTGGATGAATTGTT
TTAGTACCTAGATGTGGCGCAACGATGCCGGCGACAAGCAGGAGCGCACCGACTTCTTCCGCATCAAGTG
TTTTGGCTCTCAGGCCGAGGCCCACGGCAAGTATTTGGGCAAGGGGTCGCTGGTATTCGTGCAGGGCAAG
ATTCGGAATACCAAGTACGAGAAGGACGGCCAGACGGTCTACGGGACCGACTTCATTGCCGATAAGGTGG
ATTATCTGGACACCAAGGCACCAGGCGGGTCAAATCAGGAATAAGGGCACATTGCCCCGGCGTGAGTCGG
GGCAATCCCGCAAGGAGGGTGAATGAATCGGACGTTTGACCGGAAGGCATACAGGCAAGAACTGATCGAC
GCGGGGTTTTCCGCCGAGGATGCCGAAACCATCGCAAGCCGCACCGTCATGCGTGCGCCCCGCGAAACCT
TCCAGTCCGTCGGCTCGATGGTCCAGCAAGCTACGGCCAAGATCGAGCGCGACAGCGTGCAACTGGCTCC
CCCTGCCCTGCCCGCGCCATCGGCCGCCGTGGAGCGTTCGCGTCGTCTCGAACAGGAGGCGGCAGGTTTG
GCGAAGTCGATGACCATCGACACGCGAGGAACTATGACGACCAAGAAGCGAAAAACCGCCGGCGAGGACC
TGGCAAAACAGGTCAGCGAGGCCAAGCAGGCCGCGTTGCTGAAACACACGAAGCAGCAGATCAAGGAAAT
GCAGCTTTCCTTGTTCGATATTGCGCCGTGGCCGGACACGATGCGAGCGATGCCAAACGACACGGCCCGC
TCTGCCCTGTTCACCACGCGCAACAAGAAAATCCCGCGCGAGGCGCTGCAAAACAAGGTCATTTTCCACG
TCAACAAGGACGTGAAGATCACCTACACCGGCGTCGAGCTGCGGGCCGACGATGACGAACTGGTGTGGCA
GCAGGTGTTGGAGTACGCGAAGCGCACCCCTATCGGCGAGCCGATCACCTTCACGTTCTACGAGCTTTGC
CAGGACCTGGGCTGGTCGATCAATGGCCGGTATTACACGAAGGCCGAGGAATGCCTGTCGCGCCTACAGG
CGACGGCGATGGGCTTCACGTCCGACCGCGTTGGGCACCTGGAATCGGTGTCGCTGCTGCACCGCTTCCG
CGTCCTGGACCGTGGCAAGAAAACGTCCCGTTGCCAGGTCCTGATCGACGAGGAAATCGTCGTGCTGTTT
GCTGGCGACCACTACACGAAATTCATATGGGAGAAGTACCGCAAGCTGTCGCCGACGGCCCGACGGATGT
TCGACTATTTCAGCTCGCACCGGGAGCCGTACCCGCTCAAGCTGGAAACCTTCCGCCTCATGTGCGGATC
GGATTCCACCCGCGTGAAGAAGTGGCGCGAGCAGGTCGGCGAAGCCTGCGAAGAGTTGCGAGGCAGCGGC
CTGGTGGAACACGCCTGGGTCAATGATGACCTGGTGCATTGCAAACGCTAGGGCCTTGTGGGGTCAGTTC
CGGCTGGGGGTTCAGCAGCCAGCGCTTTACTGGCATTTCAGGAACAAGCGGGCACTGCTCGACGCACTTG
CTTCGCTCAGTATCGCTCGGGACGCACGGCGCGCTCTACGAACTGCCGATAAACAGAGGATTAAAATTGA
CAATTGTGATTAAGGCTCAGATTCGACGGCTTGGAGCGGCCGACGTGCAGGATTTCCGCGAGATCCGATT
GTCGGCCCTGAAGAAAGCTCCAGAGATGTTCGGGTCCGTTTACGAGCACGAGGAGAAAAAGCCCATGGAG
GCGTTCGCTGAACGGTTGCGAGATGCCGTGGCATTCGGCGCCTACATCGACGGCGAGATCATTGGGCTGT
CGGTCTTCAAACAGGAGGACGGCCCCAAGGACGCTCACAAGGCGCATCTGTCCGGCGTTTTCGTGGAGCC
CGAACAGCGAGGCCGAGGGGTCGCCGGTATGCTGCTGCGGGCGTTGCCGGCGGGTTTATTGCTCGTGATG
ATCGTCCGACAGATTCCAACGGGAATCTGGTGGATGCGCATCTTCATCCTCGGCGCACTTAATATTTCGC
TATTCTGGAGCTTGTTGTTTATTTCGGTCTACCGCCTGCCGGGCGGGGTCGCGGCGACGGTAGGCGCTGT
GCAGCCGCTGATGGTCGTGTTCATCTCTGCCGCTCTGCTAGGTAGCCCGATACGATTGATGGCGGTCCTG
GGGGCTATTTGCGGAACTGCGGGCGTGGCGCTGTTGGTGTTGACACCAAACGCAGCGCTAGATCCTGTCG
GCGTCGCAGCGGGCCTGGCGGGGGCGGTTTCCATGGCGTTCGGAACCGTGCTGACCCGCAAGTGGCAACC
TCCCGTGCCTCTGCTCACCTTTACCGCCTGGCAACTGGCGGCCGGAGGACTTCTGCTCGTTCCAGTAGCT
TTAGTGTTTGATCCGCCAATCCCGATGCCTACAGGAACCAATGTTCTCGGCCTGGCGTGGCTCGGCCTGA
TCGGAGCGGGTTTAACCTACTTCCTTTGGTTCCGGGGGATCTCGCGACTCGAACCTACAGTTGTTTCCTT
ACTGGGCTTTCTCAGCCCCAGATCGATCCTTGACCAAGCCAAGCGTAGCGTTGGCCTGGTCAAGTCGGAG
GGGGGCCGATGCGAGCGCCCTTGCCGGGTGCGCGGGTGACATGCAGGCGTGTGGATTTGATGCGCAGGCA
TTCGCCGTCATCTTCGATGCAGTCGCTTGCCTCGGGATAGACAATCAACACTTCGCGTAGGCGCTTTTTG
AAGTTGTATTTGAAGCTGGCGAGTGCTGCCCGCTCTGCCCGCTCTCGGGCCTTATCGTCCAGTTCGGGCG
AGTTGCGTGCGCGGCTGCCATAGGATGAGCCGAATTGCGCTTGCAGGGCGACCCAAGGGATTTGCACGAA
GGGGCGGCCCTTGGCCCGCAACAGGAACACGCGATAGGTCAGCCACGTGTAAATGTCCATCGCAAGCGGA
GACTGCCGCAAGGCGTGCAGGTAGTCGATTCGGATAGGAACCGGTGAGCGGGTGACTTCCTCGAAGAAAT
CGCCTGTGAGGGTGAGGGTGCTATCCCATAGCGCCCGATCTTCTGGCCGCTTGGGATTCCAGAATAGAAA
AGCGCGCTTGGCAATGACGACGTTCTCAATGCCGAAGTCATTGCCTTGCTCGCCGGCAAGCGAAATCATG
GATGAAAACAGGCGTTGCGCCTGATTGCGAAGGGTGGCCGTGTAACGGCCATCGGTGTGCATTCCGAGCC
TTTGTAGAAATTCCGATTGCGACCGGCCAAGGTTCAACACGGGGTCTTTCGTTCGCACGGCCTCGGTGCA
TATCCAAGCAAGCAAGGTGCGCGGCATAGAACCGTAGGGCAGGCCGATGCTCGGCTTGCCCATGATCGAC
AAGGTGACGATGCCATTGGTGCGCTCAAAGTAGCTGGTCTTGGGGTCGGTGTGGGGCATGGTCGCTTGCA
CAAGGCAACGGGCCATGTAGCCGACTAAGCCAGCTTCGCGGGCATCCTCCATTTCGAGCGCGAGGCTCGT
CTTGATGATCTCGTTGATACGATGGCCGGGGGCTTTGTTGTTCTTAGGCATGTTGTTCCCTCCCCGGCAT
GGTGATGGTTGGTCTAGTGTTTGTGGGTTTGATGTTCCGGCGTTTGATGAACAGGCGCAAGGTGTGAGGG
CTGACGCCTAACAACTCGGCTGCGCGACTTTGCGGCAAGCCAAGGTTCACGTATGCCTGTACTTCATCAA
TACGGCTGTCCAGCTTCAAGGCGCTCGATTTGCTGCCCTTGGGTCGCCCGAGCGTCTTGCCGCGCTCTCT
GGCGACTTGTAGCGCCTCGGTGGTACGTGCCTGAATGAAATGCCGCTCGATCCTCTAGGATCTGGCGCCG
GCCAGCGAGACGAGCAAGATTGGCCGCCGCCCGAAACGATCCGACAGCGCGCCCAGCACAGGTGCGCAGG
CAAATTGCACCAACGCATACAGCGCCAGCAGAATGCCATAGTGGGCGGTGACGTCGTTCGAGTGAACCAG
ATCGCGCAGGAGGCCCGGCAGCACCGGCATAATCAGGCCGATGCCGACAGCGTCGAGCGCGACAGTGCTC
AGAATTACGATCAGGGGTATGTTGGGTTTCACGTCTGGCCTCCGGACCAGCCTCCGCTGGTCCGATTGAA
CGCGCGGATTCTTTATCACTGATAAGTTGGTGGACATATTATGTTTATCAGTGATAAAGTGTCAAGCATG
ACAAAGTTGCAGCCGAATACAGTGATCCGTGCCGCCCTGGACCTGTTGAACGAGGTCGGCGTAGACGGTC
TGACGACACGCAAACTGGCGGAACGGTTGGGGGTTCAGCAGCCGGCGCTTTACTGGCACTTCAGGAACAA
GCGGGCGCTGCTCGACGCACTGGCCGAAGCCATGCTGGCGGAGAATCATACGCATTCGGTGCCGAGAGCC
GACGACGACTGGCGCTCATTTCTGATCGGGAATGCCCGCAGCTTCAGGCAGGCGCTGCTCGCCTACCGCG
ATGGCGCGCGCATCCATGCCGGCACGCGACCGGGCGCACCGCAGATGGAAACGGCCGACGCGCAGCTTCG
CTTCCTCTGCGAGGCGGGTTTTTCGGCCGGGGACGCCGTCAATGCGCTGATGACAATCAGCTACTTCACT
GTTGGGGCCGTGCTTGAGGAGCAGGCCGGCGACAGCGATGCCGGCGAGCGCGGCGGCACCGTTGAACAGG
CTCCGCTCTCGCCGCTGTTGCGGGCCGCGATAGACGCCTTCGACGAAGCCGGTCCGGACGCAGCGTTCGA
GCAGGGACTCGCGGTGATTGTCGATGGATTGGCGAAAAGGAGGCTCGTTGTCAGGAACGTTGAAGGACCG
AGAAAGGGTGACGATTGATCAGGACCGCTGCCGGAGCGCAACCCACTCACTACAGCAGAGCCATGTAGAC
AACATCCCCTCCCCCTTTCCACCGCGTCAGACGCCCGTAGCAGCCCGCTACGGGCTTTTTCATGCCCTGC
CCTAGCGTCCAAGCCTCACGGCCGCGCTCGGCCTCTCTGGCGGCCTTCTGGCGCTCTTCCGCTTCCTCGC
TCACTGACTCGCTGCGCTCGGTCGTTCGGCTGCGGCGAGCGGTATCAGCTCACTCAAAGGCGGTAATACG
GTTATCCACAGAATCAGGGGATAACGCAGGAAAGAACATGTGAGCAAAAGGCCAGCAAAAGGCCAGGAAC
CGTAAAAAGGCCGCGTTGCTGGCGTTTTTCCATAGGCTCCGCCCCCCTGACGAGCATCACAAAAATCGAC
GCTCAAGTCAGAGGTGGCGAAACCCGACAGGACTATAAAGATACCAGGCGTTTCCCCCTGGAAGCTCCCT
CGTGCGCTCTCCTGTTCCGACCCTGCCGCTTACCGGATACCTGTCCGCCTTTCTCCCTTCGGGAAGCGTG
GCGCTTTTCCGCTGCATAACCCTGCTTCGGGGTCATTATAGCGATTTTTTCGGTATATCCATCCTTTTTC
GCACGATATACAGGATTTTGCCAAAGGGTTCGTGTAGACTTTCCTTGGTGTATCCAACGGCGTCAGCCGG
GCAGGATAGGTGAAGTAGGCCCACCCGCGAGCGGGTGTTCCTTCTTCACTGTCCCTTATTCGCACCTGGC
GGTGCTCAACGGGAATCCTGCTCTGCGAGGCTGGCCGGCTACCGCCGGCGTAACAGATGAGGGCAAGCGG
ATGGCTGATGAAACCAAGCCAACCAGGAAGGGCAGCCCACCTATCAAGGTGTACTGCCTTCCAGACGAAC
GAAGAGCGATTGAGGAAAAGGCGGCGGCGGCCGGCATGAGCCTGTCGGCCTACCTGCTGGCCGTCGGCCA
GGGCTACAAAATCACGGGCGTCGTGGACTATGAGCACGTCCGCGAGCTGGCCCGCATCAATGGCGACCTG
GGCCGCCTGGGCGGCCTGCTGAAACTCTGGCTCACCGACGACCCGCGCACGGCGCGGTTCGGTGATGCCA
CGATCCTCGCCCTGCTGGCGAAGATCGAAGAGAAGCAGGACGAGCTTGGCAAGGTCATGATGGGCGTGGT
CCGCCCGAGGGCAGAGCCATGACTTTTTTAGCCGCTAAAACGGCCGGGGGGTGCGCGTGATTGCCAAGCA
CGTCCCCATGCGCTCCATCAAGAAGAGCGACTTCGCGGAGCTGGTGAAGTACATCACCGACGAGCAAGGC
AAGACCGAGCGCCTTTCCGACGCTCACCGGGCTGGTTGCCCTCGCCGCTGGGCTGGCGGCCGTCTATGGC
CCTGCAAACGCGCCAGAAACGCCGTCGAAGCCGTGTGCGAGACACCGCGGCCGCCGGCGTTGTGGATACC
TCGCGGAAAACTTGGCCCTCACTGACAGATGAGGGGCGGACGTTGACACTTGAGGGGCCGACTCACCCGG
CGCGGCGTTGACAGATGAGGGGCAGGCTCGATTTCGGCCGGCGACGTGGAGCTGGCCAGCCTCGCAAATC
GGCGAAAACGCCTGATTTTACGCGAGTTTCCCACAGATGATGTGGACAAGCCTGGGGATAAGTGCCCTGC
GGTATTGACACTTGAGGGGCGCGACTACTGACAGATGAGGGGCGCGATCCTTGACACTTGAGGGGCAGAG
TGCTGACAGATGAGGGGCGCACCTATTGACATTTGAGGGGCTGTCCACAGGCAGAAAATCCAGCATTTGC
AAGGGTTTCCGCCCGTTTTTCGGCCACCGCTAACCTGTCTTTTAACCTGCTTTTAAACCAATATTTATAA
ACCTTGTTTTTAACCAGGGCTGCGCCCTGTGCGCGTGACCGCGCACGCCGAAGGGGGGTGCCCCCCCTTC
TCGAACCCTCCCGGCCCGCTAACGCGGGCCTCCCATCCCCCCAGGGGCTGCGCCCCTCGGCCGCGAACGG
CCTCACCCCAAAAATGGCAGCGCTGGCAGTCCTTGCCATTGCCGGGATCGGGGCAGTAACGGGATGGGCG
ATCAGCCCGAGCGCGACGCCCGGAAGCATTGACGTGCCGCAGGTGCTGGCATCGACATTCAGCGACCAGG
TGCCGGGCAGTGAGGGCGGCGGCCTGGGTGGCGGCCTGCCCTTCACTTCGGCCGTCGGGGCATTCACGGA
CTTCATGGCGGGGCCGGCAATTTTTACCTTGGGC
Features (pLannotate 1.2.2; 20 found; start..end, strand, type, name):
    250..305     +  misc_feature   MCS: pUC18/19 multiple cloning site
    312..330     -  promoter       SP6 promoter: promoter for bacteriophage SP6 RNA polymerase
    372..388     -  protein_bind   lac operator: The lac repressor binds to the lac operator to inhibit transcription in E. coli. This inhibition can be relieved by adding lactose or isopropyl-β-D-thiogalactopyranoside (IPTG). lac repressor encoded by lacI
    396..426     -  promoter       lac promoter: promoter for the E. coli lac operon
    441..462     -  protein_bind   CAP binding site: CAP binding activates transcription in the presence of cAMP. E. coli catabolite activator protein
    475..567     -  CDS            lacI (fragment): lac repressor; lacI; The lac repressor binds to the lac operator to inhibit transcription in E. coli. This inhibition can be relieved by adding lactose or isopropyl-β-D-thiogalactopyranoside (IPTG).
    569..693     -  rep_origin     RSF ori (fragment): Plasmids containing the RSF 1030 origin of replication can be propagated in E. coli cells that contain additional plasmids with compatible origins.
    709..737     +  promoter       tet promoter: E. coli promoter for tetracycline efflux protein gene
    785..1975    +  CDS            TcR: tetracycline efflux protein; tet; confers resistance to tetracycline
   2073..2174    +  CDS            KanR (fragment): aminoglycoside phosphotransferase; aphA-3; confers resistance to kanamycin
   2473..3621    +  CDS            trfA: trans-acting replication protein that binds to and activates oriV
   3645..3708    +  CDS            TetR (fragment): tetracycline resistance regulatory protein; tetR
   4750..5721    -  CDS            RepA: replication protein of plasmid pSa; repA
   6013..6262    -  CDS            TcR (fragment): tetracycline efflux protein; tetA; confers resistance to tetracycline
   6368..7018    +  CDS            TetR: tetracycline resistance regulatory protein; tetR
   7377..7567    -  rep_origin     ori (fragment): high-copy-number ColE1/pMB1/pBR322/pUC origin of replication
   7699..7808    +  oriT           oriT: incP origin of transfer
   7841..8212    +  CDS            traJ: oriT-recognizing protein; traJ
   8349..8980    +  rep_origin     oriV: incP origin of replication
   9044..45      +  CDS            klaC (fragment) (across the origin): KLAC_ECOLX - Also known as telB. Protein predicted: Swiss-Prot protein existence level 4. Belongs to the kla operon, which is associated with cryptic tellurite resistance, and IncW plasmid fertility inhibition. From Escherichia coli.
