[The description below was written by a language model from this plasmid's Addgene catalogue record and pLannotate feature annotations shown in this document.]
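Description:
pSOUP is a 9,274 bp helper plasmid that supports replication of pGreen-based binary Ti vectors in Agrobacterium. pGreen vectors carry the pSa origin but lack the gene for its replication protein, so they cannot be maintained in Agrobacterium on their own. pSOUP supplies that function in trans: its listed insert, RepA, is annotated as the replication protein of plasmid pSa. When both plasmids are present in the same Agrobacterium cell, RepA made from pSOUP acts on the pGreen origin and allows the small binary vector to persist.

The plasmid's own maintenance relies on an IncP-type (RK2-like) replicon, with an annotated oriV and the trfA gene, whose product binds and activates oriV. This gives it a broad host range covering both E. coli and Agrobacterium. An incP oriT and traJ are also present, which would permit conjugal mobilisation when the remaining transfer functions are provided by another plasmid. Selection is by tetracycline, through a full-length TcR efflux gene driven by the tet promoter; a complete TetR regulator is annotated elsewhere.

The remaining features appear to be leftovers from the plasmid's construction. They include a pUC-type multiple cloning site with lac promoter/operator, CAP site and SP6 promoter, and fragments of lacI, KanR, a second TcR, klaC, and the RSF and ColE1-type origins. The catalogue entry lists it as high copy in E. coli. The depositors used it in Agrobacterium-mediated transformation of hexaploid and tetraploid wheat, and it applies to any plant transformation work using pGreen-derived vectors.
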