Addgene plasmid #165419: pSOUP
Purpose: The pSOUP helper plasmid needed for replication of all pGreen (Hellens et al., 2000) based vectors in Agrobacterium
Depositing lab: Wendy Harwood & John Innes Centre - Wheat Transformation and Genome Editing. Depositing organization: John Innes Centre. Publication: An Efficient Agrobacterium-Mediated Transformation Protocol for Hexaploid and Tetraploid Wheat. Hayta S, Smedley MA, Clarke M, Forner M, Harwood WA. Curr Protoc. 2021 Mar;1(3):e58. doi: 10.1002/cpz1.58. PubMed 33656289.
Backbone
  Vector backbone: pSOUP (helper plasmid for all pGreen based vectors)
  Backbone manufacturer: Hellens et al,. 2000
  Backbone size w/o insert (bp): 9274
  Total vector size (bp): 9274
  Vector type: Helper plasmid required for replication for all pGreen based vectors
Growth in bacteria
  Bacterial resistance: Tetracycline, 5 μg/mL
  Growth temperature: 37°C
  Growth strain: DH5alpha
  Growth instructions: Although it is a high copy plasmid, it grows slightly slower that one expects. Use tetracycline at 5ug/ml.
  Copy number: High Copy
Gene/Insert
  Gene/Insert name: Rep A
Resource information
  A portion of this plasmid was derived from a plasmid made by: Prof. Roger Hellens when he was at the John Innes Centre
Terms and licenses: Academic/Nonprofit Terms; Industry Terms: Not Available to Industry
Depositor comments: Hellens, R.P., Edwards, E.A., Leyland, N.R. et al. pGreen: a versatile and flexible binary Ti vector for Agrobacterium-mediated plant transformation. Plant Mol Biol 42, 819–832 (2000). https://doi.org/10.1023/A:1006496308160
How to cite: pSOUP was a gift from Wendy Harwood & John Innes Centre - Wheat Transformation and Genome Editing (Addgene plasmid # 165419 ; http://n2t.net/addgene:165419 ; RRID:Addgene_165419)
